>Addgene plasmid #52584 | pVITRO-HPV52 L1L2 | depositor full sequence | sequence record 81717 | pVITRO-HPV52 L1L2 sequence 9213 bps
CCTGCAGGGCCTGAAATAACCTCTGAAAGAGGAACTTGGTTAGGTACCTTCTGAGGCGGAAAGAACCAGC
TGTGGAATGTGTGTCAGTTAGGGTGTGGAAAGTCCCCAGGCTCCCCAGCAGGCAGAAGTATGCAAAGCAT
GCATCTCAATTAGTCAGCAACCAGGTGTGGAAAGTCCCCAGGCTCCCCAGCAGGCAGAAGTATGCAAAGC
ATGCATCTCAATTAGTCAGCAACCATAGTCCCACTAGTGGAGCCGAGAGTAATTCATACAAAAGGAGGGA
TCGCCTTCGCAAGGGGAGAGCCCAGGGACCGTCCCTAAATTCTCACAGACCCAAATCCCTGTAGCCGCCC
CACGACAGCGCGAGGAGCATGCGCTCAGGGCTGAGCGCGGGGAGAGCAGAGCACACAAGCTCATAGACCC
TGGTCGTGGGGGGGAGGACCGGGGAGCTGGCGCGGGGCAAACTGGGAAAGCGGTGTCGTGTGCTGGCTCC
GCCCTCTTCCCGAGGGTGGGGGAGAACGGTATATAAGTGCGGCAGTCGCCTTGGACGTTCTTTTTCGCAA
CGGGTTTGCCGTCAGAACGCAGGTGAGGGGCGGGTGTGGCTTCCGCGGGCCGCCGAGCTGGAGGTCCTGC
TCCGAGCGGGCCGGGCCCCGCTGTCGTCGGCGGGGATTAGCTGCGAGCATTCCCGCTTCGAGTTGCGGGC
GGCGCGGGAGGCAGAGTGCGAGGCCTAGCGGCAACCCCGTAGCCTCGCCTCGTGTCCGGCTTGAGGCCTA
GCGTGGTGTCCGCGCCGCCGCCGCGTGCTACTCCGGCCGCACTCTGGTCTTTTTTTTTTTTGTTGTTGTT
GCCCTGCTGCCTTCGATTGCCGTTCAGCAATAGGGGCTAACAAAGGGAGGGTGCGGGGCTTGCTCGCCCG
GAGCCCGGAGAGGTCATGGTTGGGGAGGAATGGAGGGACAGGAGTGGCGGCTGGGGCCCGCCCGCCTTCG
GAGCACATGTCCGACGCCACCTGGATGGGGCGAGGCCTGGGGTTTTTCCCGAAGCAACCAGGCTGGGGTT
AGCGTGCCGAGGCCATGTGGCCCCAGCACCCGGCACGATCTGGCTTGGCGGCGCCGCGTTGCCCTGCCTC
CCTAACTAGGGTGAGGCCATCCCGTCCGGCACCAGTTGCGTGCGTGGAAAGATGGCCGCTCCCGGGCCCT
GTTGCAAGGAGCTCAAAATGGAGGACGCGGCAGCCCGGTGGAGCGGGCGGGTGAGTCACCCACACAAAGG
AAGAGGGCCTGGTCCCTCACCGGCTGCTGCTTCCTGTGACCCCGTGGTCCTATCGGCCGCAATAGTCACC
TCGGGCTTTTGAGCACGGCTAGTCGCGGCGGGGGGAGGGGATGTAATGGCGTTGGAGTTTGTTCACATTT
GGTGGGTGGAGACTAGTCAGGCCAGCCTGGCGCTGGAAGTCATTTTTGGAATTTGTCCCCTTGAGTTTTG
AGCGGAGCTAATTCTCGGGCTTCTTAGCGGTTCAAAGGTATCTTTTAAACCCTTTTTTAGGTGTTGTGAA
AACCACCGCTAATTCAAAGCAACCGGTGATATCAAAGATCCGCCACCATGAGCGTGTGGCGGCCCAGCGA
GGCCACCGTGTACCTGCCCCCCGTGCCCGTGTCCAAGGTGGTGTCCACCGACGAGTACGTGTCCCGGACC
AGCATCTACTACTACGCCGGCAGCTCTCGGCTCCTGACCGTGGGCCACCCCTACTTCAGCATCAAGAATA
CCAGCTCTGGCAACGGCAAGAAAGTGCTGGTGCCCAAGGTGTCCGGCCTGCAGTACCGGGTGTTCCGGAT
CAAGCTGCCCGACCCCAACAAGTTCGGCTTCCCCGACACCAGCTTCTACAACCCCGAGACACAGCGGCTG
GTCTGGGCCTGCACCGGCCTGGAAATCGGCAGAGGCCAGCCCCTGGGCGTGGGCATCTCTGGCCATCCCC
TGCTGAACAAGTTCGACGACACCGAGACAAGCAACAAGTACGCCGGCAAGCCCGGCATCGACAACCGGGA
GTGCCTGAGCATGGACTACAAGCAGACCCAGCTGTGCATCCTGGGCTGCAAGCCCCCCATCGGCGAGCAC
TGGGGCAAGGGCACTCCCTGTAACAACAACAGCGGCAACCCCGGCGACTGCCCCCCTCTGCAGCTGATCA
ACAGCGTGATCCAGGACGGCGACATGGTGGACACCGGCTTCGGCTGCATGGACTTCAACACCCTGCAGGC
CAGCAAGAGCGACGTGCCCATCGACATCTGCAGCAGCGTGTGCAAGTACCCCGACTACCTGCAGATGGCC
AGCGAGCCCTACGGCGACAGCCTGTTCTTCTTCCTGCGGCGGGAGCAGATGTTCGTGCGGCACTTCTTCA
ACAGAGCCGGCACCCTGGGCGACCCCGTGCCTGGCGACCTGTACATCCAGGGCAGCAACTCCGGCAACAC
CGCCACCGTGCAGAGCAGCGCCTTCTTCCCCACCCCCAGCGGCAGCATGGTCACCAGCGAGAGCCAGCTG
TTCAACAAGCCCTACTGGCTGCAGCGGGCCCAGGGCCACAACAACGGCATCTGCTGGGGCAACCAGCTGT
TCGTCACCGTGGTCGATACCACTCGGTCCACTAACATGACCCTGTGCGCCGAAGTGAAGAAAGAGAGCAC
CTACAAGAACGAGAACTTCAAAGAGTACCTGCGGCACGGCGAGGAATTCGACCTGCAGTTCATCTTCCAG
CTGTGCAAGATCACCCTGACCGCCGACGTGATGACCTACATCCACAAGATGGACGCCACCATCCTGGAAG
ATTGGCAGTTCGGCCTGACCCCCCCTCCTAGCGCCAGCCTGGAAGATACCTACAGATTCGTGACCAGCAC
CGCCATCACCTGCCAGAAGAACACCCCCCCCAAGGGCAAAGAGGACCCCCTGAAGGACTACATGTTCTGG
GAGGTGGACCTGAAAGAGAAGTTCAGCGCCGACCTGGACCAGTTCCCCCTGGGCCGGAAGTTCCTGCTGC
AAGCCGGGCTGCAGGCCAGACCCAAGCTGAAGAGGCCCGCCAGCAGCGCCCCCAGAACCAGCACCAAGAA
AAAGAAAGTGAAGCGCTGATAGTCTAGCTGGCCAGACATGATAAGATACATTGATGAGTTTGGACAAACC
ACAACTAGAATGCAGTGAAAAAAATGCTTTATTTGTGAAATTTGTGATGCTATTGCTTTATTTGTAACCA
TTATAAGCTGCAATAAACAAGTTAACAACAACAATTGCATTCATTTTATGTTTCAGGTTCAGGGGGAGGT
GTGGGAGGTTTTTTAAAGCAAGTAAAACCTCTACAAATGTGGTATGGAAATGTTAATTAACTAGCCATGA
CCAAAATCCCTTAACGTGAGTTTTCGTTCCACTGAGCGTCAGACCCCGTAGAAAAGATCAAAGGATCTTC
TTGAGATCCTTTTTTTCTGCGCGTAATCTGCTGCTTGCAAACAAAAAAACCACCGCTACCAGCGGTGGTT
TGTTTGCCGGATCAAGAGCTACCAACTCTTTTTCCGAAGGTAACTGGCTTCAGCAGAGCGCAGATACCAA
ATACTGTTCTTCTAGTGTAGCCGTAGTTAGGCCACCACTTCAAGAACTCTGTAGCACCGCCTACATACCT
CGCTCTGCTAATCCTGTTACCAGTGGCTGCTGCCAGTGGCGATAAGTCGTGTCTTACCGGGTTGGACTCA
AGACGATAGTTACCGGATAAGGCGCAGCGGTCGGGCTGAACGGGGGGTTCGTGCACACAGCCCAGCTTGG
AGCGAACGACCTACACCGAACTGAGATACCTACAGCGTGAGCTATGAGAAAGCGCCACGCTTCCCGAAGG
GAGAAAGGCGGACAGGTATCCGGTAAGCGGCAGGGTCGGAACAGGAGAGCGCACGAGGGAGCTTCCAGGG
GGAAACGCCTGGTATCTTTATAGTCCTGTCGGGTTTCGCCACCTCTGACTTGAGCGTCGATTTTTGTGAT
GCTCGTCAGGGGGGCGGAGCCTATGGAAAAACGCCAGCAACGCGGCCTTTTTACGGTTCCTGGCCTTTTG
CTGGCCTTTTGCTCACATGTTCTTAATTAACCTGCAGGCGTTACATAACTTACGGTAAATGGCCCGCCTG
GCTGACCGCCCAACGACCCCCGCCCATTGACGTCAATAATGACGTATGTTCCCATAGTAACGCCAATAGG
GACTTTCCATTGACGTCAATGGGTGGAGTATTTACGGTAAACTGCCCACTTGGCAGTACATCAAGTGTAT
CATATGCCAAGTACGCCCCCTATTGACGTCAATGACGGTAAATGGCCCGCCTGGCATTATGCCCAGTACA
TGACCTTATGGGACTTTCCTACTTGGCAGTACATCTACGTATTAGTCATCGCTATTACCATGATGATGCG
GTTTTGGCAGTACATCAATGGGCGTGGATAGCGGTTTGACTCACGGGGATTTCCAAGTCTCCACCCCATT
GACGTCAATGGGAGTTTGTTTTGACTAGTGGAGCCGAGAGTAATTCATACAAAAGGAGGGATCGCCTTCG
CAAGGGGAGAGCCCAGGGACCGTCCCTAAATTCTCACAGACCCAAATCCCTGTAGCCGCCCCACGACAGC
GCGAGGAGCATGCGCCCAGGGCTGAGCGCGGGTAGATCAGAGCACACAAGCTCACAGTCCCCGGCGGTGG
GGGGAGGGGCGCGCTGAGCGGGGGCCAGGGAGCTGGCGCGGGGCAAACTGGGAAAGTGGTGTCGTGTGCT
GGCTCCGCCCTCTTCCCGAGGGTGGGGGAGAACGGTATATAAGTGCGGTAGTCGCCTTGGACGTTCTTTT
TCGCAACGGGTTTGCCGTCAGAACGCAGGTGAGTGGCGGGTGTGGCTTCCGCGGGCCCCGGAGCTGGAGC
CCTGCTCTGAGCGGGCCGGGCTGATATGCGAGTGTCGTCCGCAGGGTTTAGCTGTGAGCATTCCCACTTC
GAGTGGCGGGCGGTGCGGGGGTGAGAGTGCGAGGCCTAGCGGCAACCCCGTAGCCTCGCCTCGTGTCCGG
CTTGAGGCCTAGCGTGGTGTCCGCCGCCGCGTGCCACTCCGGCCGCACTATGCGTTTTTTGTCCTTGCTG
CCCTCGATTGCCTTCCAGCAGCATGGGCTAACAAAGGGAGGGTGTGGGGCTCACTCTTAAGGAGCCCATG
AAGCTTACGTTGGATAGGAATGGAAGGGCAGGAGGGGCGACTGGGGCCCGCCCGCCTTCGGAGCACATGT
CCGACGCCACCTGGATGGGGCGAGGCCTGTGGCTTTCCGAAGCAATCGGGCGTGAGTTTAGCCTACCTGG
GCCATGTGGCCCTAGCACTGGGCACGGTCTGGCCTGGCGGTGCCGCGTTCCCTTGCCTCCCAACAAGGGT
GAGGCCGTCCCGCCCGGCACCAGTTGCTTGCGCGGAAAGATGGCCGCTCCCGGGGCCCTGTTGCAAGGAG
CTCAAAATGGAGGACGCGGCAGCCCGGTGGAGCGGGCGGGTGAGTCACCCACACAAAGGAAGAGGGCCTT
GCCCCTCGCCGGCCGCTGCTTCCTGTGACCCCGTGGTCTATCGGCCGCATAGTCACCTCGGGCTTCTCTT
GAGCACCGCTCGTCGCGGCGGGGGGAGGGGATCTAATGGCGTTGGAGTTTGTTCACATTTGGTGGGTGGA
GACTAGTCAGGCCAGCCTGGCGCTGGAAGTCATTCTTGGAATTTGCCCCTTTGAGTTTGGAGCGAGGCTA
ATTCTCAAGCCTCTTAGCGGTTCAAAGGTATTTTCTAAACCCGTTTCCAGGTGTTGTGAAAGCCACCGCT
AATTCAAAGCAATCCGGAGTATACGGTCCGCCACCATGCGGTACAGGCGGAGCACCCGGCACAAGCGGGC
CTCTGCCACCCAGCTGTACCAGACCTGCAAGGCCAGCGGCACCTGCCCCCCTGACGTGATCCCCAAGGTG
GAGGGCACCACAATCGCCGACCAGCTGCTGAAGTACGGCAGCCTGGGCGTGTTCTTCGGCGGCCTGGGCA
TCGGAACAGGCGCCGGAAGCGGCGGCAGAGCCGGCTACGTGCCCCTGAGCACCAGACCCCCCACCTCCAG
CATCACCACCTCCACCATCCGGCCTCCCGTGACCGTGGAGCCCATCGGCCCCCTGGAACCCAGCATCGTG
TCCATGATCGAGGAAACCACCTTCATCGAGAGCGGAGCCCCAGCCCCTAGCATCCCTAGCGCCACCGGCT
TCGACGTGACCACCTCCGCCAACAACACCCCCGCCATCATCAACGTGACCAGCATCGGCGAGAGCAGCGT
GCAGAGCGTGTCCACCCACCTGAACCCCACCTTCACCGAGCCCAGCATCATCCAGCCCCCTGCCCCTGCC
GAAGCCTCTGGCCACGTGCTGTTCAGCAGCCCCACCATCAGCACCCACACCTACGAGGAAATCCCCATGG
ACACCTTCGTGACCTCCACCGACAGCTCTAGCGTGACTAGCTCCACCCCCATCCCCGGCTCTCGGCCTAC
CACCCGGCTGGGCCTGTACAGCCGGGCCACCCAGCAGGTCAAGGTGGTGGACCCCGCCTTCATGAGCAGC
CCCCAGAAACTGGTCACCTACAACAACCCCGTGTTCGAGGGCGTGGACACCGACGAGACAATCATCTTCG
ACAGAAGCCAGCTGCTGCCTGCCCCCGACCCCGACTTCCTGGACATCATTGCCCTGCACAGACCCGCCCT
GACCAGCAGACGGGGCACCGTGCGGTTCTCTCGGCTGGGCAACAAGGCCACCCTGCGGACCAGAAGCGGC
AAGCAGATCGGCGCCAGAGTGCACTACTACCACGACATCAGCCCCATCCAGCCCGCCGAGGTGCAGGAAG
ATATCGAGCTGCAGCCCCTGCTGCCCCAGTCCGTGAGCCCCTACACCATCAACGACGGCCTGTACGACGT
GTACGCCGACAGCCTGCAGCAGCCCACCTTCCACCTGCCCTCCACCCTGAGCACACACAACAATACCTTC
ACCGTGCCTATCAACAGCGGCATCGACTTCGTGTACCAGCCCACCATGAGCATCGAGTCCGGCCCTGACA
TCCCCCTGCCCAGCCTGCCCACCCACACCCCCTTCGTGCCTATCGCCCCCACCGCCCCCAGCACCTCCAT
CATCGTGGACGGCACCGACTTCATCCTGCACCCCAGCTACTTTCTGCTGCGGCGGAGGCGGAAGCGGTTC
CCCTACTTCTTCACCGACGTGCGGGTGGCCGCCTGATAGTCTAGGAGCAGGTTTCCCCAATGACACAAAA
CGTGCAACTTGAAACTCCGCCTGGTCTTTCCAGGTCTAGAGGGGTAACACTTTGTACTGCGTTTGGCTCC
ACGCTCGATCCACTGGCGAGTGTTAGTAACAGCACTGTTGCTTCGTAGCGGAGCATGACGGCCGTGGGAA
CTCCTCCTTGGTAACAAGGACCCACGGGGCCAAAAGCCACGCCCACACGGGCCCGTCATGTGTGCAACCC
CAGCACGGCGACTTTACTGCGAAACCCACTTTAAAGTGACATTGAAACTGGTACCCACACACTGGTGACA
GGCTAAGGATGCCCTTCAGGTACCCCGAGGTAACACGCGACACTCGGGATCTGAGAAGGGGACTGGGGCT
TCTATAAAAGCGCTCGGTTTAAAAAGCTTCTATGCCTGAATAGGTGACCGGAGGTCGGCACCTTTCCTTT
GCAATTACTGACCCTATGAATACACTGACTGTTTGACAATTAATCATCGGCATAGTATATCGGCATAGTA
TAATACGACTCACTATAGGAGGGCCACCATGATTGAACAAGATGGATTGCACGCAGGTTCTCCGGCCGCT
TGGGTGGAGAGGCTATTCGGCTATGACTGGGCACAACAGACAATCGGCTGCTCTGATGCCGCCGTGTTCC
GGCTGTCAGCGCAGGGGCGCCCGGTTCTTTTTGTCAAGACCGACCTGTCCGGTGCCCTGAATGAACTGCA
AGACGAGGCAGCGCGGCTATCGTGGCTGGCCACGACGGGCGTTCCTTGCGCAGCTGTGCTCGACGTTGTC
ACTGAAGCGGGAAGGGACTGGCTGCTATTGGGCGAAGTGCCGGGGCAGGATCTCCTGTCATCTCACCTTG
CTCCTGCCGAGAAAGTATCCATCATGGCTGATGCAATGCGGCGGCTGCATACGCTTGATCCGGCTACCTG
CCCATTCGACCACCAAGCGAAACATCGCATCGAGCGAGCACGTACTCGGATGGAAGCCGGTCTTGTCGAT
CAGGATGATCTGGACGAAGAGCATCAGGGGCTCGCGCCAGCCGAACTGTTCGCCAGGCTCAAGGCGAGCA
TGCCCGACGGCGAGGATCTCGTCGTGACACATGGCGATGCCTGCTTGCCGAATATCATGGTGGAAAATGG
CCGCTTTTCTGGATTCATCGACTGTGGCCGGCTGGGTGTGGCGGACCGCTATCAGGACATAGCGTTGGCT
ACCCGTGATATTGCTGAAGAGCTTGGCGGCGAATGGGCTGACCGCTTCCTCGTGCTTTACGGTATCGCCG
CTCCCGATTCGCAGCGCATCGCCTTCTATCGCCTTCTTGACGAGTTCTTCTGAGCGGGACTCTGGGGTTC
GAAATGACCGACCAAGCGAATTCGCTAGGATTATCCCTAATACCTGCCACCCCACTCTTAATCAGTGGTG
GAAGAACGGTCTCAGAACTGTTTGTTTCAATTGGCCATTTAAGTTTAGTAGTAAAAGACTGGTTAATGAT
AACAATGCATCGTAAAACCTTCAGAAGGAAAGGAGAATGTTTTGTGGACCACTTTGGTTTTCTTTTTTGC
GTGTGGCAGTTTTAAGTTATTAGTTTTTAAAATCAGTACTTTTTAATGGAAACAACTTGACCAAAAATTT
GTCACAGAATTTTGAGACCCATTAAAAAAGTTAAATGAGAAACCTGTGTGTTCCTTTGGTCAACACCGAG
ACATTTAGGTGAAAGACATCTAATTCTGGTTTTACGAATCTGGAAACTTCTTGAAAATGTAATTCTTGAG
TTAACACTTCTGGGTGGAGAATAGGGTTGTTTTCCCCCCACATAATTGGAAGGGGAAGGAATATCATTTA
AAGCTATGGGAGGGTTGCTTTGATTACAACACTGGAGAGAAATGCAGCATGTTGCTGATTGCCTGTCACT
AAAACAGGCCAAAAACTGAGTCCTTGGGTTGCATAGAAAGCTG
Features (pLannotate 1.2.2; 14 found; start..end, strand, type, name):
     51..242     +  promoter       SV40 promoter (fragment): SV40 enhancer and early promoter
    429..1562    +  promoter       mEF-1α promoter (fragment): strong constitutive promoter for mouse elongation factor EF-1α
   1588..3096    +  CDS            L1: VL1_HPV52 - Experimental evidence at protein level: Swiss-Prot protein existence level 1. Forms an icosahedral capsid with a T=7 symmetry and a 50 nm diameter. The capsid is composed of 72 pentamers linked to each other by disulfide bonds and associated with L2 proteins. Binds to heparan sulfate proteoglycans on cell surface of basal layer keratinocytes to provide initial virion attachment. This binding mediates a conformational change in the virus capsid that facilitates efficient infection. The virion enters the host cell via endocytosis. During virus trafficking, L1 protein dissociates from
   3122..3243    -  polyA_signal   SV40 poly(A) signal: SV40 polyadenylation signal
   3266..3337    -  CDS            large T antigen (fragment): large T antigen from SV40 (simian virus 40)
   3431..4019    +  rep_origin     ori: high-copy-number ColE1/pMB1/pBR322/pUC origin of replication
   4099..4402    +  enhancer       CMV enhancer: human cytomegalovirus immediate early enhancer
   4404..4503    +  promoter       CMV promoter (fragment): human cytomegalovirus (CMV) immediate early promoter
   5846..7243    +  CDS            L2: VL2_HPV52 - Protein inferred from homology: Swiss-Prot protein existence level 3. Minor protein of the capsid that localizes along the inner surface of the virion, within the central cavities beneath the L1 pentamers. Plays a role in capsid stabilization through interaction with the major capsid protein L1. Once the virion enters the host cell, L2 escorts the genomic DNA into the nucleus by promoting escape from the endosomal compartments and traffic through the host Golgi network. Mechanistically, the C-terminus of L2 possesses a cell-penetrating peptide that protudes from the host endosome,
   7256..7700    +  misc_feature   FMDV IRES: internal ribosome entry site (IRES) of the foot-and-mouth disease virus
   7733..7751    +  promoter       tac promoter (fragment): strong E. coli promoter; hybrid between the trp and lac UV5 promoters
   7771..7789    +  promoter       T7 promoter: promoter for bacteriophage T7 RNA polymerase
   7799..8593    +  CDS            NeoR/KanR: aminoglycoside phosphotransferase from Tn5; aph(3')-II (or nptII); confers resistance to neomycin, kanamycin, and G418 (Geneticin®)
   8640..9212    +  polyA_signal   EF-1α poly(A) signal: human EF-1α polyadenylation signal
