[The description below was written by a language model from this plasmid's Addgene catalogue record and pLannotate feature annotations shown in this document.]
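Description:
pVITRO-HPV52 L1L2 is a mammalian expression plasmid of about 9.2 kb, built on the InvivoGen pVITRO1-neo-mcs dual-cassette backbone. It co-expresses the two capsid proteins of human papillomavirus type 52 from a single vector. It replicates in E. coli at high copy from a ColE1/pUC-type origin. A single Tn5 aminoglycoside phosphotransferase gene (NeoR/KanR) provides both selections: kanamycin resistance in bacteria and G418 resistance in mammalian cells.

The feature table shows two separate transcription units. In the first, an SV40 enhancer/early promoter fragment sits upstream of a mouse EF-1α promoter, which drives the major capsid protein L1. This unit ends at an SV40 polyadenylation signal, annotated on the opposite strand. In the second unit, a CMV enhancer and a partial CMV promoter lie well upstream of the minor capsid protein L2. About 1.3 kb between these elements and the L2 coding sequence is unannotated, so the core promoter of this cassette cannot be identified from the table. L2 is followed by a foot-and-mouth disease virus IRES and then the NeoR/KanR gene, so the resistance marker is translated from the same mammalian transcript as L2, which ends at a human EF-1α polyadenylation signal. Short bacterial-type promoter fragments (tac and T7) just upstream of the marker presumably account for its expression in E. coli. The catalogue lists the insert species as human, but both coding sequences match HPV52 viral proteins.

L1 assembles into the icosahedral capsid and L2 associates with its inner surface, so co-expression in mammalian cells yields HPV52 capsids. The associated publication examines inhibitors and L2 antibodies against the infectivity of diverse HPV types, which is consistent with using the plasmid to produce HPV52 particles for infectivity and neutralization studies, although the record does not describe the procedure.
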