Addgene plasmid #52584: pVITRO-HPV52 L1L2
Purpose: Expresses HPV52 L1 and L2 in mammalian cells
Depositing lab: Richard Roden. Depositing organization: Johns Hopkins University and School of Medicine. Publication: Impact of inhibitors and L2 antibodies upon the infectivity of diverse alpha and beta human papillomavirus types. Kwak K, Jiang R, Wang JW, Jagu S, Kirnbauer R, Roden RB. PLoS One. 2014 May 9;9(5):e97232. doi: 10.1371/journal.pone.0097232. eCollection 2014. PubMed 24816794.
Backbone
  Vector backbone: pVITRO1-neo-mcs
  Backbone manufacturer: InvivoGen
  Backbone size w/o insert (bp): 6295
  Total vector size (bp): 9214
  Vector type: Mammalian Expression
  Selectable markers: Neomycin (select with G418)
Growth in bacteria
  Bacterial resistance: Kanamycin, 50 μg/mL
  Growth temperature: 37°C
  Growth strain: DH5alpha
  Copy number: High Copy
Gene/Insert 1
  Gene/Insert name: HPV52 L1
  Species: H. sapiens (human)
  Insert size (bp): 1515
  Cloning method: Restriction Enzyme; 5′ cloning site BglII (destroyed during cloning); 3′ cloning site NheI (destroyed during cloning)
  Sequencing primers: 5′ AAACCACCGCTAATTCAAAGC; 3′ GTGGTTTGTCCAAACTCATCAA
Gene/Insert 2
  Gene/Insert name: HPV52 L2
  Species: H. sapiens (human)
  Insert size (bp): 1403
  Cloning method: Restriction Enzyme; 5′ cloning site BamHI (not destroyed); 3′ cloning site AvrII (destroyed during cloning)
  Sequencing primers: 5′ GCCTCTTAGCGGTTCAAAGG; 3′ CAAAGGTATTTTCTAAACCCGTTTC
Terms and licenses: Academic/Nonprofit Terms; Industry Terms: Not Available to Industry
How to cite: pVITRO-HPV52 L1L2 was a gift from Richard Roden (Addgene plasmid # 52584 ; http://n2t.net/addgene:52584 ; RRID:Addgene_52584)
