>Addgene plasmid #52584 | pVITRO-HPV52 L1L2 | addgene partial sequence | sequence record 84705 | mEF1-Fwd 5'-TTTTGAGCGGAGCTAATTCTCGGG-3'
GGTGTTGTGAAAACCACCGCTAATTCAAAGCAACCGGTGATATCAAAGATCCGCCACCATGAGCGTGTGG
CGGCCCAGCGAGGCCACCGTGTACCTGCCCCCCGTGCCCGTGTCCAAGGTGGTGTCCACCGACGAGTACG
TGTCCCGGACCAGCATCTACTACTACGCCGGCAGCTCTCGGCTCCTGACCGTGGGCCACCCCTACTTCAG
CATCAAGAATACCAGCTCTGGCAACGGCAAGAAAGTGCTGGTGCCCAAGGTGTCCGGCCTGCAGTACCGG
GTGTTCCGGATCAAGCTGCCCGACCCCAACAAGTTCGGCTTCCCCGACACCAGCTTCTACAACCCCGAGA
CACAGCGGCTGGTCTGGGCCTGCACCGGCCTGGAAATCGGCAGAGGCCAGCCCCTGGGCGTGGGCATCTC
TGGCCATCCCCTGCTGAACAAGTTCGACGACACCGAGACAAGCAACAAGTACGCCGGCAAGCCCGGCATC
GACAACCGGGAGTGCCTGAGCATGGACTACAAGCAGACCCAGCTGTGCATCCTGGGCTGCAAGCCCCCCA
TCGGCGAGCACTGGGGCAAGGGCACTCCCTGTAACAACAACAGCGGCAACCCCGGCGACTGCCCCCCTCT
GCAGCTGATCAACAGCGTGATCCAGGACGGCGACATGGTGGACACCGGCTTCGGCTGCATGGACTTCAAC
ACCCTGCAGGCCAGCAAGAGCGACGTGCCCATCGACATCTGCAGCAGCGTGTGCAAGTACCCCGACTACC
TGCAGATGGCCAGCGAGCCCTACGGCGACAGCCTGTTCTTCTTCCTGCGGCGGGAGCAGATGTTCGTGCG
GCACTTCTTCAACAGAGCCGGCA
