>Addgene plasmid #52584 | pVITRO-HPV52 L1L2 | addgene partial sequence | sequence record 84721 | EBV-rev 5'-GTGGTTTGTCCAAACTCATC-3'
GACTATCAGCGCTTCACTTTCTTTTTCTTGGTGCTGGTTCTGGGGGCGCTGCTGGCGGGCCTCTTCAGCT
TGGGTCTGGCCTGCAGCCCGGCTTGCAGCAGGAACTTCCGGCCCAGGGGGAACTGGTCCAGGTCGGCGCT
GAACTTCTCTTTCAGGTCCACCTCCCAGAACATGTAGTCCTTCAGGGGGTCCTCTTTGCCCTTGGGGGGG
GTGTTCTTCTGGCAGGTGATGGCGGTGCTGGTCACGAATCTGTAGGTATCTTCCAGGCTGGCGCTAGGAG
GGGGGGTCAGGCCGAACTGCCAATCTTCCAGGATGGTGGCGTCCATCTTGTGGATGTAGGTCATCACGTC
GGCGGTCAGGGTGATCTTGCACAGCTGGAAGATGAACTGCAGGTCGAATTCCTCGCCGTGCCGCAGGTAC
TCTTTGAAGTTCTCGTTCTTGTAGGTGCTCTCTTTCTTCACTTCGGCGCACAGGGTCATGTTAGTGGACC
GAGTGGTATCGACCACGGTGACGAACAGCTGGTTGCCCCAGCAGATGCCGTTGTTGTGGCCCTGGGCCCG
CTGCAGCCAGTAGGGCTTGTTGAACAGCTGGCTCTCGCTGGTGACCATGCTGCCGCTGGGGGTGGGGAAG
AAGGCGCTGCTCTGCACGGTGGCGGTGTTGCCGGAGTTGCTGCCCTGGATGTACAGGTCGCCAGGCACGG
GGTCGCCCAGGGTGCCGGCTCTGTTGAAGAAGTGCCGCACGAACATCTGCTCCCGCCGCAGGAAGAAGAA
CAGGCTGTCGCCGTAGGGCTCGCTGGCCATCTGCAGGTAGTCGGGGTACTTGCACACGCTGCTGCAGATG
TCGATGG
