>Addgene plasmid #52584 | pVITRO-HPV52 L1L2 | addgene partial sequence | sequence record 84766 | FMDV-IRES-R 5'-CTCCGCTACGAAGCAACAGT-3'
TGGAGCCAAACGCAGTACAAAGTGTTACCCCTCTAGACCTGGAAAGACCAGGCGGAGTTTCAAGTTGCAC
GTTTTGTGTCATTGGGGAAACCTGCTCCTAGACTATCAGGCGGCCACCCGCACGTCGGTGAAGAAGTAGG
GGAACCGCTTCCGCCTCCGCCGCAGCAGAAAGTAGCTGGGGTGCAGGATGAAGTCGGTGCCGTCCACGAT
GATGGAGGTGCTGGGGGCGGTGGGGGCGATAGGCACGAAGGGGGTGTGGGTGGGCAGGCTGGGCAGGGGG
ATGTCAGGGCCGGACTCGATGCTCATGGTGGGCTGGTACACGAAGTCGATGCCGCTGTTGATAGGCACGG
TGAAGGTATTGTTGTGTGTGCTCAGGGTGGAGGGCAGGTGGAAGGTGGGCTGCTGCAGGCTGTCGGCGTA
CACGTCGTACAGGCCGTCGTTGATGGTGTAGGGGCTCACGGACTGGGGCAGCAGGGGCTGCAGCTCGATA
TCTTCCTGCACCTCGGCGGGCTGGATGGGGCTGATGTCGTGGTAGTAGTGCACTCTGGCGCCGATCTGCT
TGCCGCTTCTGGTCCGCAGGGTGGCCTTGTTGCCCAGCCGAGAGAACCGCACGGTGCCCCGTCTGCTGGT
CAGGGCGGGTCTGTGCAGGGCAATGATGTCCAGGAAGTCGGGGTCGGGGGCAGGCAGCAGCTGGCTTCTG
TCGAAGATGATTGTCTCGTCGGTGTCCACGCCCTCGAACACGGGGTTGTTGTAGGTGACCAGTTTCTGGG
GGCTGCTCATGAAGGCGGGGTCCACCACCTTGACCTGCTGGGTGGCCCGGCTGTACAGGCCCAG
