>Addgene plasmid #52584 | pVITRO-HPV52 L1L2 | addgene partial sequence | sequence record 84788 | pVITRO-P25F 5'-CAAAGGTATTTTCTAAACCCGTTTC-3'
AATCCGGAGTATACGGATCCGCCACCATGCGGTACAGGCGGAGCACCCGGCACAAGCGGGCCTCTGCCAC
CCAGCTGTACCAGACCTGCAAGGCCAGCGGCACCTGCCCCCCTGACGTGATCCCCAAGGTGGAGGGCACC
ACAATCGCCGACCAGCTGCTGAAGTACGGCAGCCTGGGCGTGTTCTTCGGCGGCCTGGGCATCGGAACAG
GCGCCGGAAGCGGCGGCAGAGCCGGCTACGTGCCCCTGAGCACCAGACCCCCCACCTCCAGCATCACCAC
CTCCACCATCCGGCCTCCCGTGACCGTGGAGCCCATCGGCCCCCTGGAACCCAGCATCGTGTCCATGATC
GAGGAAACCACCTTCATCGAGAGCGGAGCCCCAGCCCCTAGCATCCCTAGCGCCACCGGCTTCGACGTGA
CCACCTCCGCCAACAACACCCCCGCCATCATCAACGTGACCAGCATCGGCGAGAGCAGCGTGCAGAGCGT
GTCCACCCACCTGAACCCCACCTTCACCGAGCCCAGCATCATCCAGCCCCCTGCCCCTGCCGAAGCCTCT
GGCCACGTGCTGTTCAGCAGCCCCACCATCAGCACCCACACCTACGAGGAAATCCCCATGGACACCTTCG
TGACCTCCACCGACAGCTCTAGCGTGACTAGCTCCACCCCCATCCCCGGCTCTCGGCCTACCACCCGGCT
GGGCCTGTACAGCCGGGCCACCCAGCAGGTCAAGGTGGTGGACCCCGCCTTCATGAGCAGCCCCCAGAAA
CTGGTCACCTACAACAACCCCGTGTTCGAG
